>Addgene plasmid #38875 | GPX5 | depositor partial sequence | sequence record 48933 | GPX5 sequence 663 bps
ATGCACCATCATCATCATCATTCTTCTGGTGTAGATCTGGGTACCGAGAACCTGTACTTCCAATCCATGA
AAATGGATTGTCACAAAGACGAGAAGGGCACAATTTATGATTACGAAGCCATCGCACTGAATAAAAACGA
GTATGTATCTTTCAAACAGTACGTGGGTAAGCATATACTGTTCGTCAACGTGGCTACCTATTGCGGGTTA
ACGGCGCAATACCCTGAATTGAATGCCCTTCAGGAAGAGCTCAAACCCTATGGACTGGTTGTATTAGGCT
TTCCGTGTAATCAATTTGGTAAACAGGAACCAGGGGACAACAAGGAGATTCTGCCTGGATTGAAATACGT
TCGCCCGGGCGGTGGCTTCGTCCCCAGTTTTCAACTTTTCGAAAAAGGTGATGTGAATGGGGAAAAGGAG
CAGAAAGTATTTTCATTCCTGAAACACTCCTGCCCGCATCCATCGGAAATCCTCGGAACTTTTAAGAGCA
TTTCTTGGGACCCTGTTAAAGTGCACGATATCCGGTGGAACTTTGAGAAATTCTTAGTCGGCCCGGATGG
TATACCCGTTATGAGATGGAGTCATCGAGCAACAGTATCATCCGTGAAGACCGACATTCTGGCTTATTTG
AAACAGTTTAAAACGTGACAGTAAAGGTGGATA
