>Addgene plasmid #38875 | GPX5 | addgene partial sequence | sequence record 50554 | T7_term
CTACTCTTCGGCTTGTAGCAGCCGGATCTCAGTGGTGGTGGTGGTGGTGCTCGAGTGCGGCCGCAAGCTT
GTCGACGGAGCTCGAATTCGGATCCGTATCCACCTTTACTGTCACGTTTTAAACTGTTTCAAATAAGCCA
GAATGTCGGTCTTCACGGATGATACTGTTGCTCGATGACTCCATCTCATAACGGGTATACCATCCGGGCC
GACTAAGAATTTCTCAAAGTTCCACCGGATATCGTGCACTTTAACAGGGTCCCAAGAAATGCTCTTAAAA
GTTCCGAGGATTTCCGATGGATGCGGGCAGGAGTGTTTCAGGAATGAAAATACTTTCTGCTCCTTTTCCC
CATTCACATCACCTTTTTCGAAAAGTTGAAAACTGGGGACGAAGCCACCGCCCGGGCGAACGTATTTCAA
TCCAGGCAGAATCTCCTTGTTGTCCCCTGGTTCCTGTTTACCAAATTGATTACACGGAAAGCCTAATACA
ACCAGTCCATAGGGTTTGAGCTCTTCCTGAAGGGCATTCAATTCAGGGTATTGCGCCGTTAACCCGCAAT
AGGTAGCCACGTTGACGAACAGTATATGCTTACCCACGTACTGTTTGAAAGATACATACTCGTTTTTATT
CAGTGCGATGGCTTCGTAATCATAAATTGTGCCCTTCTCGTCTTTGTGACAATCCATTTTCATGGATTGG
AAGTACAGGTTCTCGGTACCCAGATCTACACCAGAAGAATGATGATGATGATGGTGCATATGTATATCTC
CTTCTTAAAGTTAAACAAAATTATTTCTAGAGGGGAATTGTTATCCGCTCACAATTCCCCTATAGTGAGT
CGTATTAATTTCGCGGGATCGAGACTCGATCTCTACCGGAGACGGCCG
