>Addgene plasmid #38875 | GPX5 | addgene partial sequence | sequence record 50555 | T7 5'-TAATACGACTCACTATAGGG-3'
TGGATTGTCACAAAGACGAGAAGGGCACAATTTATGATTACGAAGCCATCGCACTGAATAAAAACGAGTA
TGTATCTTTCAAACAGTACGTGGGTAAGCATATACTGTTCGTCAACGTGGCTACCTATTGCGGGTTAACG
GCGCAATACCCTGAATTGAATGCCCTTCAGGAAGAGCTCAAACCCTATGGACTGGTTGTATTAGGCTTTC
CGTGTAATCAATTTGGTAAACAGGAACCAGGGGACAACAAGGAGATTCTGCCTGGATTGAAATACGTTCG
CCCGGGCGGTGGCTTCGTCCCCAGTTTTCAACTTTTCGAAAAAGGTGATGTGAATGGGGAAAAGGAGCAG
AAAGTATTTTCATTCCTGAAACACTCCTGCCCGCATCCATCGGAAATCCTCGGAACTTTTAAGAGCATTT
CTTGGGACCCTGTTAAAGTGCACGATATCCGGTGGAACTTTGAGAAATTCTTAGTCGGCCCGGATGGTAT
ACCCGTTATGAGATGGAGTCATCGAGCAACAGTATCATCCGTGAAGACCGACATTCTGGCTTATTTGAAA
CAGTTTAAAACGTGACAGTAAAGGTGGATACGGATCCGAATTCGAGCTCCGTCGACAAGCTTGCGGGC
