[The description below was written by a language model from this plasmid's Addgene catalogue record.]
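Description:
GPX5 is a bacterial expression plasmid built on the pNIC28-Bsa4 backbone from the SGC, made to produce recombinant human glutathione peroxidase 5 (the epididymal androgen-related protein, isoform 1) in E. coli for structure determination. It is selected with kanamycin and is recorded as low copy. The record does not name the origin of replication, and no feature table is provided, so individual backbone elements cannot be confirmed from annotation.

The insert is a 663 bp codon-optimized sequence of human GPX5 introduced by ligation-independent cloning. The record cautions that it may not represent the full open reading frame, which is typical of constructs trimmed to a crystallizable domain, and an associated PDB entry is listed among the alternative names. The protein carries an N-terminal His tag followed by a TEV protease site, allowing capture by immobilized metal affinity chromatography and subsequent removal of the tag by TEV cleavage. The promoter is not explicitly stated, but the listed sequencing primers (T7 forward and T7 terminator) suggest the insert sits within a T7 promoter/terminator expression cassette, which would call for a host supplying T7 RNA polymerase; the listed Mach1 strain is a cloning and propagation host.

One inconsistency is that the species is given as human, whereas the linked Entrez Gene entry uses symbols and aliases that look like those of the mouse orthologue. The construct is suited to overexpression and purification of GPX5 for crystallography and related biochemical or biophysical work.
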