Addgene plasmid #38875: GPX5
Purpose: Bacterial expression for structure determination; may not be full ORF
Depositing lab: Nicola Burgess-Brown. Depositing organization: University of Oxford.
Backbone
  Vector backbone: pNIC28-Bsa4
  Backbone manufacturer: SGC
  Vector type: Bacterial Expression
Growth in bacteria
  Bacterial resistance: Kanamycin, 50 μg/mL
  Growth temperature: 37°C
  Growth strain: Mach1
  Copy number: Low Copy
Gene/Insert
  Gene/Insert name: GPX5 (alt names: glutathione peroxidase 5 (epididymal androgen-related protein) [isoform 1]; PDB:2I3Y)
  Species: H. sapiens (human)
  Insert size (bp): 663
  Mutation: codon-optimized
  Entrez Gene: Gpx5 (a.k.a. RP23-54E4.9, AV379049, Arep)
  Tag / fusion protein: His Tev (N terminal on insert)
  Cloning method: Ligation Independent Cloning
  Sequencing primers: 5′ T7; 3′ T7-term
Terms and licenses: Academic/Nonprofit Terms; Industry Terms: Not Available to Industry
How to cite: GPX5 was a gift from Nicola Burgess-Brown (Addgene plasmid # 38875 ; http://n2t.net/addgene:38875 ; RRID:Addgene_38875)
